Addgene plasmid #146090: pCIneo-RLuc_C
Purpose: Mammalian Expression of Rluc
Depositing lab: Elisa Izaurralde. Depositing organization: Max Planck Institute for Developmental Biology. Publication: The C-terminal domains of human TNRC6A, TNRC6B, and TNRC6C silence bound transcripts independently of Argonaute proteins. Lazzaretti D, Tournier I, Izaurralde E. RNA. 2009 Jun . 15(6):1059-66. 10.1261/rna.1606309 PubMed 19383768.
Backbone
  Vector backbone: pCI-neo
  Vector type: Mammalian Expression
Growth in bacteria
  Bacterial resistance: Ampicillin, 100 μg/mL
  Growth temperature: 37°C
  Growth strain: DH5alpha
  Copy number: High Copy
Gene/Insert
  Gene/Insert name: Rluc
  Species: Other
  Cloning method: Unknown
Terms and licenses: Academic/Nonprofit Terms; Industry Terms: Not Available to Industry
Depositor comments: Plasmids from this collection were made available to the research community and donated after the lab closed. Please note that the sequence provided by the depositing laboratory may be theoretical/predicted or based on Sanger sequencing results. There may be discrepancies between sequencing results obtained by Addgene and the depositor sequence. If an Addgene verified sequence is not available, please contact before placing your order to request that our lab fully sequence the plasmid.
How to cite: pCIneo-RLuc_C was a gift from Elisa Izaurralde (Addgene plasmid # 146090 ; http://n2t.net/addgene:146090 ; RRID:Addgene_146090)
