[The description below was written by a language model from this plasmid's Addgene catalogue record and pLannotate feature annotations shown in this document.]
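Description:
pCIneo-RLuc_C is a mammalian expression plasmid of about 6.4 kb built on the pCI-neo backbone and carrying a human codon-optimized Renilla luciferase (hRluc) coding sequence. It is propagated in E. coli as a high-copy plasmid through a ColE1/pUC-type origin and selected with ampicillin via the β-lactamase gene and its native promoter. An f1 bacteriophage origin is also present, which in principle allows production of single-stranded DNA. The short annotated fragments of lacZα, rop, bom and SV40 large T antigen are backbone remnants rather than functional units.

The luciferase cassette is driven by the human cytomegalovirus immediate-early enhancer and promoter, followed by a chimeric β-globin/immunoglobulin heavy chain intron that typically improves mRNA processing and expression. Transcripts are terminated by an SV40 polyadenylation signal. A T7 promoter sits immediately upstream of the open reading frame, allowing in vitro transcription of the sense strand, and a T3 promoter fragment lies downstream in the opposite orientation. A separate cassette, consisting of the SV40 enhancer/early promoter, the neomycin phosphotransferase gene and a synthetic poly(A) signal, permits G418 selection of stably transfected mammalian cells.

The stated purpose is simply mammalian expression of Renilla luciferase. The associated study concerns silencing of bound transcripts by TNRC6 protein domains, so a role as a luciferase reporter or transfection normalization control is plausible, but the record does not define it. No tethering sites or other 3′ UTR elements are annotated, the meaning of the "_C" suffix is not explained, and the cloning method is listed as unknown. The depositor sequence may be theoretical rather than fully verified.
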