Features (pLannotate 1.2.2; 19 found; start..end, strand, type, name):
    140..517     +  enhancer       CMV enhancer: human cytomegalovirus immediate early enhancer
    518..729     +  promoter       CMV promoter: human cytomegalovirus (CMV) immediate early promoter
    890..1022    +  intron         chimeric intron: chimera between introns from human β-globin and immunoglobulin heavy chain genes
   1067..1085    +  promoter       T7 promoter: promoter for bacteriophage T7 RNA polymerase
   1095..2030    +  CDS            hRluc: Renilla luciferase human codon-optimized
   2049..2066    -  promoter       T3 promoter (fragment): promoter for bacteriophage T3 RNA polymerase
   2084..2205    -  polyA_signal   SV40 poly(A) signal: SV40 polyadenylation signal
   2228..2296    -  CDS            large T antigen (fragment): large T antigen from SV40 (simian virus 40)
   2320..2387    +  CDS            lacZα (fragment): LacZα fragment of β-galactosidase; lacZ fragment
   2391..2819    +  rep_origin     f1 ori (sequence partly withheld): f1 bacteriophage origin of replication; arrow indicates direction of (+) strand synthesis
   2847..2898    -  misc_feature   bom (fragment): basis of mobility region from pBR322
   2963..3320    +  promoter       SV40 promoter: SV40 enhancer and early promoter
   3371..4162    +  CDS            neo: KKA2_KLEPN - Also known as kan, nptII. Experimental evidence at protein level: Swiss-Prot protein existence level 1. Resistance to kanamycin, neomycin, paromomycin, ribostamycin, butirosin and gentamicin B. From Klebsiella pneumoniae.
   4229..4277    +  polyA_signal   poly(A) signal: synthetic polyadenylation signal
   4297..4351    -  misc_feature   bom (fragment): basis of mobility region from pBR322
   4453..4488    -  CDS            rop (fragment): Rop protein, which maintains plasmids at low copy number; rop
   4583..4687    +  promoter       AmpR promoter: bla
   4688..5548    +  CDS            AmpR: β-lactamase; bla; confers resistance to ampicillin, carbenicillin, and related antibiotics
   5719..6307    +  rep_origin     ori: high-copy-number ColE1/pMB1/pBR322/pUC origin of replication
>Addgene plasmid #146090 | pCIneo-RLuc_C | depositor full sequence | sequence record 288535 | Full Sequence
TCAATATTGGCCATTAGCCATATTATTCATTGGTTATATAGCATAAATCAATATTGGCTATTGGCCATTG
CATACGTTGTATCTATATCATAATATGTACATTTATATTGGCTCATGTCCAATATGACCGCCATGTTGGC
ATTGATTATTGACTAGTTATTAATAGTAATCAATTACGGGGTCATTAGTTCATAGCCCATATATGGAGTT
CCGCGTTACATAACTTACGGTAAATGGCCCGCCTGGCTGACCGCCCAACGACCCCCGCCCATTGACGTCA
ATAATGACGTATGTTCCCATAGTAACGCCAATAGGGACTTTCCATTGACGTCAATGGGTGGAGTATTTAC
GGTAAACTGCCCACTTGGCAGTACATCAAGTGTATCATATGCCAAGTCCGCCCCCTATTGACGTCAATGA
CGGTAAATGGCCCGCCTGGCATTATGCCCAGTACATGACCTTACGGGACTTTCCTACTTGGCAGTACATC
TACGTATTAGTCATCGCTATTACCATGGTGATGCGGTTTTGGCAGTACACCAATGGGCGTGGATAGCGGT
TTGACTCACGGGGATTTCCAAGTCTCCACCCCATTGACGTCAATGGGAGTTTGTTTTGGCACCAAAATCA
ACGGGACTTTCCAAAATGTCGTAACAACTGCGATCGCCCGCCCCGTTGACGCAAATGGGCGGTAGGCGTG
TACGGTGGGAGGTCTATATAAGCAGAGCTCGTTTAGTGAACCGTCAGATCACTAGAAGCTTTATTGCGGT
AGTTTATCACAGTTAAATTGCTAACGCAGTCAGTGCTTCTGACACAACAGTCTCGAACTTAAGCTGCAGT
GACTCTCTTAAGGTAGCCTTGCAGAAGTTGGTCGTGAGGCACTGGGCAGGTAAGTATCAAGGTTACAAGA
CAGGTTTAAGGAGACCAATAGAAACTGGGCTTGTCGAGACAGAGAAGACTCTTGCGTTTCTGATAGGCAC
CTATTGGTCTTACTGACATCCACTTTGCCTTTCTCTCCACAGGTGTCCACTCCCAGTTCAATTACAGCTC
TTAAGGCTAGAGTACTTAATACGACTCACTATAGGCTAGCCACCATGGCTTCCAAGGTGTACGACCCCGA
GCAACGCAAACGCATGATCACTGGGCCTCAGTGGTGGGCTCGCTGCAAGCAAATGAACGTGCTGGACTCC
TTCATCAACTACTATGATTCCGAGAAGCACGCCGAGAACGCCGTGATTTTTCTGCATGGTAACGCTGCCT
CCAGCTACCTGTGGAGGCACGTCGTGCCTCACATCGAGCCCGTGGCTAGATGCATCATCCCTGATCTGAT
CGGAATGGGTAAGTCCGGCAAGAGCGGGAATGGCTCATATCGCCTCCTGGATCACTACAAGTACCTCACC
GCTTGGTTCGAGCTGCTGAACCTTCCAAAGAAAATCATCTTTGTGGGCCACGACTGGGGGGCTTGTCTGG
CCTTTCACTACTCCTACGAGCACCAAGACAAGATCAAGGCCATCGTCCATGCTGAGAGTGTCGTGGACGT
GATCGAGTCCTGGGACGAGTGGCCTGACATCGAGGAGGATATCGCCCTGATCAAGAGCGAAGAGGGCGAG
AAAATGGTGCTTGAGAATAACTTCTTCGTCGAGACCATGCTCCCAAGCAAGATCATGCGGAAACTGGAGC
CTGAGGAGTTCGCTGCCTACCTGGAGCCATTCAAGGAGAAGGGCGAGGTTAGACGGCCTACCCTCTCCTG
GCCTCGCGAGATCCCTCTCGTTAAGGGAGGCAAGCCCGACGTCGTCCAGATTGTCCGCAACTACAACGCC
TACCTTCGGGCCAGCGACGATCTGCCTAAGATGTTCATCGAGTCCGACCCTGGGTTCTTTTCCAACGCTA
TTGTCGAGGGAGCTAAGAAGTTCCCTAACACCGAGTTCGTGAAGGTGAAGGGCCTCCACTTCAGCCAGGA
GGACGCTCCAGATGAAATGGGTAAGTACATCAAGAGCTTCGTGGAGCGCGTGCTGAAGAACGAGCAGTAA
TTCTAGAGCGGCCGCTTCCCTTTAGTGAGGGTTAATGCTTCGAGCAGACATGATAAGATACATTGATGAG
TTTGGACAAACCACAACTAGAATGCAGTGAAAAAAATGCTTTATTTGTGAAATTTGTGATGCTATTGCTT
TATTTGTAACCATTATAAGCTGCAATAAACAAGTTAACAACAACAATTGCATTCATTTTATGTTTCAGGT
TCAGGGGGAGATGTGGGAGGTTTTTTAAAGCAAGTAAAACCTCTACAAATGTGGTAAAATCCGATAAGGA
TCGATCCGGGCTGGCGTAATAGCGAAGAGGCCCGCACCGATCGCCCTTCCCAACAGTTGCGCAGCCTGAA
TGGCGAATGG
[124 nt withheld, positions 2391-2514]
C
[91 nt withheld, positions 2516-2606]
A
[49 nt withheld, positions 2608-2656]
CCTTTGACGTTGGAGTCCACGTTCTTT
[37 nt withheld, positions 2684-2720]
ACCCTATCTCGGTCTATTCTTTTGATTTATAAGGGATTTTGCCGATTTCGGCCTATTGGTTAAAAAATGA
GCTGATTTAACAAAAATTTAACGCGAATTTTAACAAAATATTAACGCTTACAATTTCCTGATGCGGTATT
TTCTCCTTACGCATCTGTGCGGTATTTCACACCGCATACGCGGATCTGCGCAGCACCATGGCCTGAAATA
ACCTCTGAAAGAGGAACTTGGTTAGGTACCTTCTGAGGCGGAAAGAACCAGCTGTGGAATGTGTGTCAGT
TAGGGTGTGGAAAGTCCCCAGGCTCCCCAGCAGGCAGAAGTATGCAAAGCATGCATCTCAATTAGTCAGC
AACCAGGTGTGGAAAGTCCCCAGGCTCCCCAGCAGGCAGAAGTATGCAAAGCATGCATCTCAATTAGTCA
GCAACCATAGTCCCGCCCCTAACTCCGCCCATCCCGCCCCTAACTCCGCCCAGTTCCGCCCATTCTCCGC
CCCATGGCTGACTAATTTTTTTTATTTATGCAGAGGCCGAGGCCGCCTCGGCCTCTGAGCTATTCCAGAA
GTAGTGAGGAGGCTTTTTTGGAGGCCTAGGCTTTTGCAAAAAGCTTGATTCTTCTGACACAACAGTCTCG
AACTTAAGGCTAGAGCCACCATGATTGAACAAGATGGATTGCACGCAGGTTCTCCGGCCGCTTGGGTGGA
GAGGCTATTCGGCTATGACTGGGCACAACAGACAATCGGCTGCTCTGATGCCGCCGTGTTCCGGCTGTCA
GCGCAGGGGCGCCCGGTTCTTTTTGTCAAGACCGACCTGTCCGGTGCCCTGAATGAACTGCAGGACGAGG
CAGCGCGGCTATCGTGGCTGGCCACGACGGGCGTTCCTTGCGCAGCTGTGCTCGACGTTGTCACTGAAGC
GGGAAGGGACTGGCTGCTATTGGGCGAAGTGCCGGGGCAGGATCTCCTGTCATCTCACCTTGCTCCTGCC
GAGAAAGTATCCATCATGGCTGATGCAATGCGGCGGCTGCATACGCTTGATCCGGCTACCTGCCCATTCG
ACCACCAAGCGAAACATCGCATCGAGCGAGCACGTACTCGGATGGAAGCCGGTCTTGTCGATCAGGATGA
TCTGGACGAAGAGCATCAGGGGCTCGCGCCAGCCGAACTGTTCGCCAGGCTCAAGGCGCGCATGCCCGAC
GGCGAGGATCTCGTCGTGACCCATGGCGATGCCTGCTTGCCGAATATCATGGTGGAAAATGGCCGCTTTT
CTGGATTCATCGACTGTGGCCGGCTGGGTGTGGCGGACCGCTATCAGGACATAGCGTTGGCTACCCGTGA
TATTGCTGAAGAGCTTGGCGGCGAATGGGCTGACCGCTTCCTCGTGCTTTACGGTATCGCCGCTCCCGAT
TCGCAGCGCATCGCCTTCTATCGCCTTCTTGACGAGTTCTTCTGAGCGGGACTCTGGGGTTCGAAATGAC
CGACCAAGCGACGCCCAACCTGCCATCACGATGGCCGCAATAAAATATCTTTATTTTCATTACATCTGTG
TGTTGGTTTTTTGTGTGAATCGATAGCGATAAGGATCCGCGTATGGTGCACTCTCAGTACAATCTGCTCT
GATGCCGCATAGTTAAGCCAGCCCCGACACCCGCCAACACCCGCTGACGCGCCCTGACGGGCTTGTCTGC
TCCCGGCATCCGCTTACAGACAAGCTGTGACCGTCTCCGGGAGCTGCATGTGTCAGAGGTTTTCACCGTC
ATCACCGAAACGCGCGAGACGAAAGGGCCTCGTGATACGCCTATTTTTATAGGTTAATGTCATGATAATA
ATGGTTTCTTAGACGTCAGGTGGCACTTTTCGGGGAAATGTGCGCGGAACCCCTATTTGTTTATTTTTCT
AAATACATTCAAATATGTATCCGCTCATGAGACAATAACCCTGATAAATGCTTCAATAATATTGAAAAAG
GAAGAGTATGAGTATTCAACATTTCCGTGTCGCCCTTATTCCCTTTTTTGCGGCATTTTGCCTTCCTGTT
TTTGCTCACCCAGAAACGCTGGTGAAAGTAAAAGATGCTGAAGATCAGTTGGGTGCACGAGTGGGTTACA
TCGAACTGGATCTCAACAGCGGTAAGATCCTTGAGAGTTTTCGCCCCGAAGAACGTTTTCCAATGATGAG
CACTTTTAAAGTTCTGCTATGTGGCGCGGTATTATCCCGTATTGACGCCGGGCAAGAGCAACTCGGTCGC
CGCATACACTATTCTCAGAATGACTTGGTTGAGTACTCACCAGTCACAGAAAAGCATCTTACGGATGGCA
TGACAGTAAGAGAATTATGCAGTGCTGCCATAACCATGAGTGATAACACTGCGGCCAACTTACTTCTGAC
AACGATCGGAGGACCGAAGGAGCTAACCGCTTTTTTGCACAACATGGGGGATCATGTAACTCGCCTTGAT
CGTTGGGAACCGGAGCTGAATGAAGCCATACCAAACGACGAGCGTGACACCACGATGCCTGTAGCAATGG
CAACAACGTTGCGCAAACTATTAACTGGCGAACTACTTACTCTAGCTTCCCGGCAACAATTAATAGACTG
GATGGAGGCGGATAAAGTTGCAGGACCACTTCTGCGCTCGGCCCTTCCGGCTGGCTGGTTTATTGCTGAT
AAATCTGGAGCCGGTGAGCGTGGGTCTCGCGGTATCATTGCAGCACTGGGGCCAGATGGTAAGCCCTCCC
GTATCGTAGTTATCTACACGACGGGGAGTCAGGCAACTATGGATGAACGAAATAGACAGATCGCTGAGAT
AGGTGCCTCACTGATTAAGCATTGGTAACTGTCAGACCAAGTTTACTCATATATACTTTAGATTGATTTA
AAACTTCATTTTTAATTTAAAAGGATCTAGGTGAAGATCCTTTTTGATAATCTCATGACCAAAATCCCTT
AACGTGAGTTTTCGTTCCACTGAGCGTCAGACCCCGTAGAAAAGATCAAAGGATCTTCTTGAGATCCTTT
TTTTCTGCGCGTAATCTGCTGCTTGCAAACAAAAAAACCACCGCTACCAGCGGTGGTTTGTTTGCCGGAT
CAAGAGCTACCAACTCTTTTTCCGAAGGTAACTGGCTTCAGCAGAGCGCAGATACCAAATACTGTTCTTC
TAGTGTAGCCGTAGTTAGGCCACCACTTCAAGAACTCTGTAGCACCGCCTACATACCTCGCTCTGCTAAT
CCTGTTACCAGTGGCTGCTGCCAGTGGCGATAAGTCGTGTCTTACCGGGTTGGACTCAAGACGATAGTTA
CCGGATAAGGCGCAGCGGTCGGGCTGAACGGGGGGTTCGTGCACACAGCCCAGCTTGGAGCGAACGACCT
ACACCGAACTGAGATACCTACAGCGTGAGCTATGAGAAAGCGCCACGCTTCCCGAAGGGAGAAAGGCGGA
CAGGTATCCGGTAAGCGGCAGGGTCGGAACAGGAGAGCGCACGAGGGAGCTTCCAGGGGGAAACGCCTGG
TATCTTTATAGTCCTGTCGGGTTTCGCCACCTCTGACTTGAGCGTCGATTTTTGTGATGCTCGTCAGGGG
GGCGGAGCCTATGGAAAAACGCCAGCAACGCGGCCTTTTTACGGTTCCTGGCCTTTTGCTGGCCTTTTGC
TCACATGGCTCGACAGATCT
